>Addgene plasmid #103282 | LSB-hsa-miR-182-3p | depositor full sequence | sequence record 195613 | Full Sequence
AATTGAGGGGATAACGCAGGAAAGAACATGTGAGCAAAAGGCCAGCAAAAGGCCAGGAACCGTAAAAAGG
CCGCGTTGCTGGCGTTTTTCCATAGGCTCCGCCCCCCTGACGAGCATCACAAAAATCGACGCTCAAGTCA
GAGGTGGCGAAACCCGACAGGACTATAAAGATACCAGGCGTTTCCCCCTGGAAGCTCCCTCGTGCGCTCT
CCTGTTCCGACCCTGCCGCTTACCGGATACCTGTCCGCCTTTCTCCCTTCGGGAAGCGTGGCGCTTTCTC
ATAGCTCACGCTGTAGGTATCTCAGTTCGGTGTAGGTCGTTCGCTCCAAGCTGGGCTGTGTGCACGAACC
CCCCGTTCAGCCCGACCGCTGCGCCTTATCCGGTAACTATCGTCTTGAGTCCAACCCGGTAAGACACGAC
TTATCGCCACTGGCAGCAGCCACTGGTAACAGGATTAGCAGAGCGAGGTATGTAGGCGGTGCTACAGAGT
TCTTGAAGTGGTGGCCTAACTACGGCTACACTAGAAGAACAGTATTTGGTATCTGCGCTCTGCTGAAGCC
AGTTACCTTCGGAAAAAGAGTTGGTAGCTCTTGATCCGGCAAACAAACCACCGCTGGTAGCGGTGGTTTT
TTTGTTTGCAAGCAGCAGATTACGCGCAGAAAAAAAGGATCTCAAGAAGATCCTTTGATCTTTTCTACGG
GGTCTGACGCTCAGTGGAACGAAAACTCACGTTAAGGGATTTTGGTCATGAGATTATCAAAAAGGATCTT
CACCTAGATCCTTTTAAATTAAAAATGAAGTTTTAAATCAATCTAAAGTATATATGAGTAAACTTGGTCT
GACAGTTACCAATGCTTAATCAGTGAGGCACCTATCTCAGCGATCTGTCTATTTCGTTCATCCATAGTTG
CCTGACTCCCCGTCGTGTAGATAACTACGATACGGGAGGGCTTACCATCTGGCCCCAGTGCTGCAATGAT
ACCGCGAGAACCACGCTCACCGGCTCCAGATTTATCAGCAATAAACCAGCCAGCCGGAAGGGCCGAGCGC
AGAAGTGGTCCTGCAACTTTATCCGCCTCCATCCAGTCTATTAATTGTTGCCGGGAAGCTAGAGTAAGTA
GTTCGCCAGTTAATAGTTTGCGCAACGTTGTTGCCATTGCTACAGGCATCGTGGTGTCACGCTCGTCGTT
TGGTATGGCTTCATTCAGCTCCGGTTCCCAACGATCAAGGCGAGTTACATGATCCCCCATGTTGTGCAAA
AAAGCGGTTAGCTCCTTCGGTCCTCCGATCGTTGTCAGAAGTAAGTTGGCCGCAGTGTTATCACTCATGG
TTATGGCAGCACTGCATAATTCTCTTACTGTCATGCCATCCGTAAGATGCTTTTCTGTGACTGGTGAGTA
CTCAACCAAGTCATTCTGAGAATAGTGTATGCGGCGACCGAGTTGCTCTTGCCCGGCGTCAATACGGGAT
AATACCGCGCCACATAGCAGAACTTTAAAAGTGCTCATCATTGGAAAACGTTCTTCGGGGCGAAAACTCT
CAAGGATCTTACCGCTGTTGAGATCCAGTTCGATGTAACCCACTCGTGCACCCAACTGATCTTCAGCATC
TTTTACTTTCACCAGCGTTTCTGGGTGAGCAAAAACAGGAAGGCAAAATGCCGCAAAAAAGGGAATAAGG
GCGACACGGAAATGTTGAATACTCATACTCTTCCTTTTTCAATATTATTGAAGCATTTATCAGGGTTATT
GTCTCATGAGCGGATACATATTTGAATGTAGCTCCGAATTTCTCGAGGGCTTGTCGACGACGGCGGTCTC
CGTCGTCAGGATCATGAATTCGACCCGCCTGCCACCATGACCGAGTACAAGCCCACGGTGCGCCTCGCCA
CCCGCGACGACGTCCCCCGGGCCGTACGCACCCTCGCCGCCGCGTTCGCCGACTACCCCGCCACGCGCCA
CACCGTCGACCCGGACCGCCACATCGAGCGGGTCACCGAGCTGCAAGAACTCTTCCTCACGCGCGTCGGG
CTCGACATCGGCAAGGTGTGGGTCGCGGACGACGGCGCCGCGGTGGCGGTCTGGACCACGCCGGAGAGCG
TCGAAGCGGGGGCGGTGTTCGCCGAGATCGGCCCGCGCATGGCCGAGTTGAGCGGTTCCCGGCTGGCCGC
GCAGCAACAGATGGAAGGCCTCCTGGCGCCGCACCGGCCCAAGGAGCCCGCGTGGTTCCTGGCCACCGTC
GGCGTCTCGCCCGACCACCAGGGCAAGGGTCTGGGCAGCGCCGTCGTGCTCCCCGGAGTGGAGGCGGCCG
AGCGCGCCGGGGTGCCCGCCTTCCTGGAGACATCCGCGCCCCGCAACCTCCCCTTCTACGAGCGGCTCGG
CTTCACCGTCACCGCCGACGTCGAGGTGCCCGAAGGACCGCGCACCTGGTGCATGACCCGCAAGCCCGGT
GCCTGATACGCGTGAATTCACTCCTCAGGTGCAGGCTGCCTATCAGAAGGTGGTGGCTGGTGTGGCCAAT
GCCCTGGCTCACAAATACCACTGAGATCTTTTTCCCTCTGCCAAAAATTATGGGGACATCATGAAGCCCC
TTGAGCATCTGACTTCTGGCTAATAAAGGAAATTTATTTTCATTGCAATAGTGTGTTGGAATTTTTTGTG
TCTCTCACTCGGAAGGACATATGGGAGGGCAAATCATTTAAAACATCAGAATGAGTATTTGGTTTAGAGT
TTGGCAACATATGCCCATATGCTGGCTGCCATGAACAAAGGTTGGCTATAAAGAGGTCATCAGTATATGA
AACAGCCCCCTGCTGTCCATTCCTTATTCCATAGAAAAGCCTTGACTTGAGGTTAGATTTTTTTTATATT
TTGTTTTGTGTTATTTTTTTCTTTAACATCCCTAAAATTTTCCTTACATGTTTTACTAGCCAGATTTTTC
CTCCTCTCCTGACTACTCCCAGTCATAGCTGTCCCTCTTCTCTTATGGAGATCCCTCGACCTGCAGCCCA
AGCTTGAATTCTCTAGAATTACCCTGTTATCCCTATGCTTGGTTTACCGAGCTCTTATTGGTTTTCAAAC
TTCATTGACTGTGCCCAACGCGCCTGGGAGCTCACGGGGACAGCCCCCCCCCAAAGCCCCCAGGGATGTA
ATTACGTCCCTCCCCCGCTAGGGGGCAGCAGCGAGCCGCCCGGGGCTCCGCTCCGGTCCGGCGCTCCCCC
CGCATCCCCGAGCCGGCAGCGTGCGGGGACAGCCCGGGCACGGGGAAGGTGGCACGGGATCGCTTTCCTC
TGAACGCTTCTCGCTGCTCTTTGAGCCTGCAGACACCTGGGGGGATACGGGGAAAAAGCTAGGCTGAAAG
ACCGGTTCTTAGAATGACACGCGCCTGGGAGCTCACGGGGACAGCCCCCCCCCAAAGCCCCCAGGGATGT
AATTACGTCCCTCCCCCGCTAGGGGGCAGCAGCGAGCCGCCCGGGGCTCCGCTCCGGTCCGGCGCTCCCC
CCGCATCCCCGAGCCGGCAGCGTGCGGGGACAGCCCGGGCACGGGGAAGGTGGCACGGGATCGCTTTCCT
CTGAACGCTTCTCGCTGCTCTTTGAGCCTGCAGACACCTGGGGGGATACGGGGAAAAAGCTAACTTCTGA
GACGACAACTTTGTATAGAAAAGTTGGCTCCGAATTCGCCCTTGACAGCAGAGATCCAGTTTGGTTAATT
AATTGGCTCCGGTGCCCGTCAGTGGGCAGAGCGCACATCGCCCACAGTCCCCGAGAAGTTGTGGGGAGGG
GTCGGCAATTGAACCGGTGCCTAGAGAAGGTGGCGCGGGGTAAACTGGGAAAGTGATGTCGTGTACTGGC
TCCGCCTTTTTCCCGAGGGTGGGGGAGAACCGTATATAAGTGCAGTAGTCGCCGTGAACGTTCTTTTTCG
CAACGGGTTTGCCGCCAGAACACAGGTAAGTGCCGTGTGTGGTTCCCGCGGGCCTGGCCTCTTTACGGGT
TATGGCCCTTGCGTGCCTTGAATTACTTCCACCTGGCTGCAGTACGTGATTCTTGATCCCGAGCTTCGGG
TTGGAAGTGGGTGGGAGAGTTCGAGGCCTTGCGCTTAAGGAGCCCCTTCGCCTCGTGCTTGAGTTGAGGC
CTGGCCTGGGCGCTGGGGCCGCCGCGTGCGAATCTGGTGGCACCTTCGCGCCTGTCTCGCTGCTTTCGAT
AAGTCTCTAGCCATTTAAAATTTTTGATGACCTGCTGCGACGCTTTTTTTCTGGCAAGATAGTCTTGTAA
ATGCGGGCCAAGATCTGCACACTGGTATTTCGGTTTTTGGGGCCGCGGGCGGCGACGGGGCCCGTGCGTC
CCAGCGCACATGTTCGGCGAGGCGGGGCCTGCGAGCGCGGCCACCGAGAATCGGACGGGGGTAGTCTCAA
GCTGGCCGGCCTGCTCTGGTGCCTGGCCTCGCGCCGCCGTGTATCGCCCCGCCCTGGGCGGCAAGGCTGG
CCCGGTCGGCACCAGTTGCGTGAGCGGAAAGATGGCCGCTTCCCGGCCCTGCTGCAGGGAGCTCAAAATG
GAGGACGCGGCGCTCGGGAGAGCGGGCGGGTGAGTCACCCACACAAAGGAAAAGGGCCTTTCCGTCCTCA
GCCGTCGCTTCATGTGACTCCACGGAGTACCGGGCGCCGTCCAGGCACCTCGATTAGTTCTCGAGCTTTT
GGAGTACGTCGTCTTTAGGTTGGGGGGAGGGGTTTTATGCGATGGAGTTTCCCCACACTGAGTGGGTGGA
GACTGAAGTTAGGCCAGCTTGGCACTTGATGTAATTCTCCTTGGAATTTGCCCTTTTTGAGTTTGGATCT
TGGTTCATTCTCAAGCCTCAGACAGTGGTTCAAAGTTTTTTTCTTCCATTTCAGGTGTCGTGAGAAGGGC
GAATTCGACCCAAGTTTGTACAAAAAAGCAGGCTGGATCCAGGTGCCACCATGGTGAGCGAGCTGATTAA
GGAGAACATGCACATGAAGCTGTACATGGAGGGCACCGTGAACAACCACCACTTCAAGTGCACATCCGAG
GGCGAAGGCAAGCCCTACGAGGGCACCCAGACCATGAGAATCAAGGCGGTCGAGGGCGGCCCTCTCCCCT
TCGCCTTCGACATCCTGGCTACCAGCTTCATGTACGGCAGCAAAACCTTCATCAACCACACCCAGGGCAT
CCCCGACTTCTTTAAGCAGTCCTTCCCCGAGGGCTTCACATGGGAGAGAGTCACCACATACGAAGATGGG
GGCGTGCTGACCGCTACCCAGGACACCAGCCTCCAGGACGGCTGCCTCATCTACAACGTCAAGATCAGAG
GGGTGAACTTCCCATCCAACGGCCCTGTGATGCAGAAGAAAACACTCGGCTGGGAGGCCTCCACCGAGAC
ACTGTACCCCGCTGACGGCGGCCTGGAAGGCAGAGCCGACATGGCCCTGAAGCTCGTGGGCGGGGGCCAC
CTGATCTGCAACCTTAAGACCACATACAGATCCAAGAAACCCGCTAAGAACCTCAAGATGCCCGGCGTCT
ACTATGTGGACAGGAGACTGGAAAGAATCAAGGAGGCCGACAAAGAGACATACGTCGAGCAGCACGAGGT
GGCTGTGGCCAGATACTGCGACCTCCCTAGCAAACTGGGGCACAAACTTAATTGAGAATTCTACCACCCA
GCTTTCTTGTACAAAGTGGTACGTCTCAAGACCAGAGGTCTCTGCTTCCATGTGGTAGTTGGCAAGTCTA
GAACCATAGTTGGCAAGTCTAGAACCATAGTTGGCAAGTCTAGAACCATAGTTGGCAAGTCTAGAACCAC
AACCAGAAGAGACCTGTGCTTCACTCCTCAGGTGCAGGCTGCCTATCAGAAGGTGGTGGCTGGTGTGGCC
AATGCCCTGGCTCACAAATACCACTGAGATCTTTTTCCCTCTGCCAAAAATTATGGGGACATCATGAAGC
CCCTTGAGCATCTGACTTCTGGCTAATAAAGGAAATTTATTTTCATTGCAATAGTGTGTTGGAATTTTTT
GTGTCTCTCACTCGGAAGGACATATGGGAGGGCAAATCATTTAAAACATCAGAATGAGTATTTGGTTTAG
AGTTTGGCAACATATGCCCATATGCTGGCTGCCATGAACAAAGGTTGGCTATAAAGAGGTCATCAGTATA
TGAAACAGCCCCCTGCTGTCCATTCCTTATTCCATAGAAAAGCCTTGACTTGAGGTTAGATTTTTTTTAT
ATTTTGTTTTGTGTTATTTTTTTCTTTAACATCCCTAAAATTTTCCTTACATGTTTTACTAGCCAGATTT
TTCCTCCTCTCCTGACTACTCCCAGTCATAGCTGTCCCTCTTCTCTTATGGAGATCCCGAGCGGTGCGTT
TTTATGCTTGTAGTATTGTATAATGTTTTTAAGATCCAAGCTTCTGACCTCTTCTCTTCCTCCCACAGGG
CCTCGAGACAATTGCATCGATGGTACCAGTGAAAGTCTGCAATGAATTCGAGTTGGCGCGCCTGTCATTC
TAAATCTCTCTTTCAGCCTAAAGCTTTTTCCCCGTATCCCCCCAGGTGTCTGCAGGCTCAAAGAGCAGCG
AGAAGCGTTCAGAGGAAAGCGATCCCGTGCCACCTTCCCCGTGCCCGGGCTGTCCCCGCACGCTGCCGGC
TCGGGGATGCGGGGGGAGCGCCGGACCGGAGCGGAGCCCCGGGCGGCTCGCTGCTGCCCCCTAGCGGGGG
AGGGACGTAATTACATCCCTGGGGGCTTTGGGAGGGGGCTGTCCCCGTGAGCTCCCAGGCGCGCCTGTCA
TTCTAAATCTCTCTTTCAGCCTAAAGCTTTTTCCCCGTATCCCCCCAGGTGTCTGCAGGCTCAAAGAGCA
GCGAGAAGCGTTCAGAGGAAAGCGATCCCGTGCCACCTTCCCCGTGCCCGGGCTGTCCCCGCACGCTGCC
GGCTCGGGGATGCGGGGGGAGCGCCGGACCGGAGCGGAGCCCCGGGCGGCTCGCTGCTGCCCCCTAGCGG
GGGAGGGACGTAATTACATCCCTGGGGGCTTTGGGGGGGGGCTGTCCCCGTGAGCTCCCAGGCGCGCCAA
CTCGGTACCGTATCGATGTCGACGTTAACGCTAGTGATATCAACTTTGTATAGAAAAGTTGGCTCCGAAT
TCGCCCTTGACAGCAGAGATCCAGTTTGGTTAATTAATTGGCTCCGGTGCCCGTCAGTGGGCAGAGCGCA
CATCGCCCACAGTCCCCGAGAAGTTGTGGGGAGGGGTCGGCAATTGAACCGGTGCCTAGAGAAGGTGGCG
CGGGGTAAACTGGGAAAGTGATGTCGTGTACTGGCTCCGCCTTTTTCCCGAGGGTGGGGGAGAACCGTAT
ATAAGTGCAGTAGTCGCCGTGAACGTTCTTTTTCGCAACGGGTTTGCCGCCAGAACACAGGTAAGTGCCG
TGTGTGGTTCCCGCGGGCCTGGCCTCTTTACGGGTTATGGCCCTTGCGTGCCTTGAATTACTTCCACCTG
GCTGCAGTACGTGATTCTTGATCCCGAGCTTCGGGTTGGAAGTGGGTGGGAGAGTTCGAGGCCTTGCGCT
TAAGGAGCCCCTTCGCCTCGTGCTTGAGTTGAGGCCTGGCCTGGGCGCTGGGGCCGCCGCGTGCGAATCT
GGTGGCACCTTCGCGCCTGTCTCGCTGCTTTCGATAAGTCTCTAGCCATTTAAAATTTTTGATGACCTGC
TGCGACGCTTTTTTTCTGGCAAGATAGTCTTGTAAATGCGGGCCAAGATCTGCACACTGGTATTTCGGTT
TTTGGGGCCGCGGGCGGCGACGGGGCCCGTGCGTCCCAGCGCACATGTTCGGCGAGGCGGGGCCTGCGAG
CGCGGCCACCGAGAATCGGACGGGGGTAGTCTCAAGCTGGCCGGCCTGCTCTGGTGCCTGGCCTCGCGCC
GCCGTGTATCGCCCCGCCCTGGGCGGCAAGGCTGGCCCGGTCGGCACCAGTTGCGTGAGCGGAAAGATGG
CCGCTTCCCGGCCCTGCTGCAGGGAGCTCAAAATGGAGGACGCGGCGCTCGGGAGAGCGGGCGGGTGAGT
CACCCACACAAAGGAAAAGGGCCTTTCCGTCCTCAGCCGTCGCTTCATGTGACTCCACGGAGTACCGGGC
GCCGTCCAGGCACCTCGATTAGTTCTCGAGCTTTTGGAGTACGTCGTCTTTAGGTTGGGGGGAGGGGTTT
TATGCGATGGAGTTTCCCCACACTGAGTGGGTGGAGACTGAAGTTAGGCCAGCTTGGCACTTGATGTAAT
TCTCCTTGGAATTTGCCCTTTTTGAGTTTGGATCTTGGTTCATTCTCAAGCCTCAGACAGTGGTTCAAAG
TTTTTTTCTTCCATTTCAGGTGTCGTGAGAAGGGCGAATTCGACCCAAGTTTGTACAAAAAAGCAGGCTC
GCCACCATGGTGAGCAAGGGCGAGGAGCTGTTCACCGGGGTGGTGCCCATCCTGGTCGAGCTGGACGGCG
ACGTAAACGGCCACAAGTTCAGCGTGAGGGGCGAGGGCGAGGGCGATGCCACCAACGGCAAGCTGACCCT
GAAGTTCATCTGCACCACCGGCAAGCTGCCCGTGCCCTGGCCCACCCTCGTGACCACCCTGAGCCACGGC
GTGCAGTGCTTCGCCCGCTACCCCGACCACATGAAGCAGCACGACTTCTTCAAGTCCGCCATGCCCGAAG
GCTACGTCCAGGAGCGCACCATCTTCTTCAAGGACGACGGCACCTACAAGACCCGCGCCGAGGTGAAGTT
CGAGGGCGACACCCTAGTGAACCGCATCGAGCTGAAGGGCGTCGACTTCAAGGAGGACGGCAACATCCTG
GGGCACAAGCTGGAGTACAACTTCAACAGCCACAACATCTATATCATGGCCGTCAAGCAGAAGAACGGCA
TCAAGGTGAACTTCAAGATCCGCCACAACGTGGAGGACGGCAGCGTGCAGCTCGCCGACCACTACCAGCA
GAACACCCCCATCGGCGACGGCCCCGTGCTGCTGCCCGACAGCCACTACCTGAGCACCCAGTCCGTGCTG
AGCAAAGACCCCAACGAGAAGCGCGATCACATGGTCCTGCTGGAGTTCCGCACCGCCGCCGGGATCACTC
TCGGCATGGACGAGCTGTACAAGTAATACCACCCAGCTTTCTTGTACAAAGTGGTACGCGTGAATTCACT
CCTCAGGTGCAGGCTGCCTATCAGAAGGTGGTGGCTGGTGTGGCCAATGCCCTGGCTCACAAATACCACT
GAGATCTTTTTCCCTCTGCCAAAAATTATGGGGACATCATGAAGCCCCTTGAGCATCTGACTTCTGGCTA
ATAAAGGAAATTTATTTTCATTGCAATAGTGTGTTGGAATTTTTTGTGTCTCTCACTCGGAAGGACATAT
GGGAGGGCAAATCATTTAAAACATCAGAATGAGTATTTGGTTTAGAGTTTGGCAACATATGCCCATATGC
TGGCTGCCATGAACAAAGGTTGGCTATAAAGAGGTCATCAGTATATGAAACAGCCCCCTGCTGTCCATTC
CTTATTCCATAGAAAAGCCTTGACTTGAGGTTAGATTTTTTTTATATTTTGTTTTGTGTTATTTTTTTCT
TTAACATCCCTAAAATTTTCCTTACATGTTTTACTAGCCAGATTTTTCCTCCTCTCCTGACTACTCCCAG
TCATAGCTGTCCCTCTTCTCTTATGGAGATCCCTCGACCTGCAGCCCAAGCTTGGCGTAATCATGGTCAT
AGCTGTTTCCTGTGTGAAATTGTTATCCGCTCACAATTCCACACAACATACGAGCCGGAAGCATAAAGTG
TAAAGCCTGGGGTGCCTAATGAGTGAGCTAACTCACATTAATTGCGTTGCGCTCACTGCCCGCTTTCCAG
TCGGGAAACCTGTCGTGCCAGCGGATCGACAGTACTAAGCTTGGTCTAATACCCAATCTCTCGTCTTATC
CAGATGTTTTATACGCCTCTGGCCCGTGTCTCAAAATCTCTGATGTTACATTGCACAAGATAAAATAATA
TCATCATGAACAATAAAACTGTCTGCTTACATAAACAGTAATACAAGGGGTGTTATGAGCCATATTCAAC
GGGAAACGTCGAGGCCGCGATTAAATTCCAACATGGATGCTGATTTATATGGGTATAAATGGGCTCGCGA
TAATGTCGGGCAATCAGGTGCGACAATCTATCGCTTGTATGGGAAGCCCGATGCGCCAGAGTTGTTTCTG
AAACATGGCAAAGGTAGCGTTGCCAATGATGTTACAGATGAGATGGTCAGACTAAACTGGCTGACGGAAT
TTATGCCTCTTCCGACCATCAAGCATTTTATCCGTACTCCTGATGATGCATGGTTACTCACCACTGCGAT
CCCCGGAAAAACAGCATTCCAGGTATTAGAAGAATATCCTGATTCAGGTGAAAATATTGTTGATGCGCTG
GCAGTGTTCCTGCGCCGGTTGCATTCGATTCCTGTTTGTAATTGTCCTTTTAACAGCGATCGCGTATTTC
GTCTCGCTCAGGCGCAATCACGAATGAATAACGGTTTGGTTGATGCGAGTGATTTTGATGACGAGCGTAA
TGGCTGGCCTGTTGAACAAGTCTGGAAAGAAATGCATAAACTTTTGCCATTCTCACCGGATTCAGTCGTC
ACTCATGGTGATTTCTCACTTGATAACCTTATTTTTGACGAGGGGAAATTAATAGGTTGTATTGATGTTG
GACGAGTCGGAATCGCAGACCGATACCAGGATCTTGCCATCCTATGGAACTGCCTCGGTGAGTTTTCTCC
TTCATTACAGAAACGGCTTTTTCAAAAATATGGTATTGATAATCCTGATATGAATAAATTGCAGTTTCAT
TTGATGCTCGATGAGTTTTTCTAATCAGAATTGGTTAATTGGTTGTAACACTGGCAGAGCATTACGCTGA
CTTGACGGGACGGCGCAAGCTCATGACCAAAATCCCTTAACGTGAGTTACGCGTCGTTCCACTGAGCGTC
AGAGGTATCACTAGTATTACAGAGGTAAGTTATAACAGTCGCCTAACCC
Features (pLannotate 1.2.2; 28 found; start..end, strand, type, name):
     87..675     -  rep_origin     ori: high-copy-number ColE1/pMB1/pBR322/pUC origin of replication
    846..1706    -  CDS            AmpR: β-lactamase; bla; confers resistance to ampicillin, carbenicillin, and related antibiotics
   1707..1778    -  promoter       AmpR promoter: bla
   1857..2456    +  CDS            PuroR: puromycin N-acetyltransferase; pac from Streptomyces alboniger; confers resistance to puromycin
   2461..2541    +  CDS            HBB (fragment): HBB_PONPY - Experimental evidence at transcript level: Swiss-Prot protein existence level 2. Involved in oxygen transport from the lung to the various peripheral tissues. From Pongo pygmaeus (Bornean orangutan).
   2612..2667    +  polyA_signal   β-globin poly(A) signal: rabbit β-globin polyadenylation signal (Gil and Proudfoot, 1987)
   3646..3666    +  protein_bind   attB4: mutant version of attB; core recombination site for the Gateway® BP reaction BP Clonase™
   3734..3945    +  promoter       EF-1α core promoter: core promoter for human elongation factor EF-1α
   3946..4884    +  intron         EF-1α intron A: intron upstream of the start codon of human EF-1α
   4911..4931    +  protein_bind   attB1: mutant version of attB; core recombination site for the Gateway® BP reaction BP Clonase™
   4951..5646    +  CDS            mKate2: mKate2 is a basic (constitutively fluorescent) red fluorescent protein published in 2009, derived from Entacmaea quadricolor. It is reported to be a rapidly-maturing monomer with moderate acid sensitivity.
   5666..5690    -  protein_bind   attB2: mutant version of attB; recombination site for the Gateway® BP reaction BP Clonase™
   5830..5904    +  CDS            HBB (fragment): HBB_PONPY - Experimental evidence at transcript level: Swiss-Prot protein existence level 2. Involved in oxygen transport from the lung to the various peripheral tissues. From Pongo pygmaeus (Bornean orangutan).
   5975..6030    +  polyA_signal   β-globin poly(A) signal: rabbit β-globin polyadenylation signal (Gil and Proudfoot, 1987)
   6414..6439    +  misc_feature   SA: splice acceptor site
   7111..7131    +  protein_bind   attB4: mutant version of attB; core recombination site for the Gateway® BP reaction BP Clonase™
   7199..7410    +  promoter       EF-1α core promoter: core promoter for human elongation factor EF-1α
   7411..8349    +  intron         EF-1α intron A: intron upstream of the start codon of human EF-1α
   8376..8396    +  protein_bind   attB1: mutant version of attB; core recombination site for the Gateway® BP reaction BP Clonase™
   8407..9123    +  CDS            EBFP2: EBFP2 is a basic (constitutively fluorescent) blue fluorescent protein published in 2007, derived from Aequorea victoria. It is reported to be a rapidly-maturing monomer with moderate acid sensitivity.
   9131..9155    -  protein_bind   attB2: mutant version of attB; recombination site for the Gateway® BP reaction BP Clonase™
   9159..9239    +  CDS            HBB (fragment): HBB_PONPY - Experimental evidence at transcript level: Swiss-Prot protein existence level 2. Involved in oxygen transport from the lung to the various peripheral tissues. From Pongo pygmaeus (Bornean orangutan).
   9310..9365    +  polyA_signal   β-globin poly(A) signal: rabbit β-globin polyadenylation signal (Gil and Proudfoot, 1987)
   9748..9770    -  protein_bind   lac operator (fragment): The lac repressor binds to the lac operator to inhibit transcription in E. coli. This inhibition can be relieved by adding lactose or isopropyl-β-D-thiogalactopyranoside (IPTG). lac repressor encoded by lacI
   9774..9804    -  promoter       lac promoter: promoter for the E. coli lac operon
   9819..9840    -  protein_bind   CAP binding site: CAP binding activates transcription in the presence of cAMP. E. coli catabolite activator protein
   9853..9892    -  CDS            lacI (fragment): lac repressor; lacI; The lac repressor binds to the lac operator to inhibit transcription in E. coli. This inhibition can be relieved by adding lactose or isopropyl-β-D-thiogalactopyranoside (IPTG).
  10065..10874   +  CDS            KanR: aminoglycoside phosphotransferase; aph(3')-Ia; confers resistance to kanamycin in bacteria or G418 (Geneticin®) in eukaryotes
