[The description below was written by a language model from this plasmid's Addgene catalogue record and pLannotate feature annotations shown in this document.]
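Description:
LSB-hsa-miR-182-3p is a mammalian expression plasmid from a synthetic-biology series of fluorescent microRNA sensors, built on the Low Sensor Backbone (LSB). It is an 11 kb, high-copy plasmid that replicates in E. coli from a ColE1/pUC-type origin. It carries both an ampicillin resistance gene (β-lactamase with its own promoter) and a kanamycin resistance gene (aph(3')-Ia), and the record lists selection with both antibiotics. A puromycin N-acetyltransferase coding sequence followed by a rabbit β-globin polyadenylation signal allows puromycin selection in mammalian cells, although the feature table annotates no promoter for it.

The payload consists of two parallel transcription units in the same orientation. Each is driven by the human EF-1α core promoter with intron A, flanked by Gateway attB4/attB1/attB2 scars left over from assembly, and terminated by a β-globin fragment and poly(A) signal. The first unit encodes the red fluorescent protein mKate2 and, according to the record, carries a target site for human miR-182-3p in its 3' UTR. This site is not annotated in the feature table but would lie between the mKate2 coding sequence and its polyadenylation signal. The second unit encodes the blue fluorescent protein EBFP2 without a miRNA target and serves as an internal reference for delivery and expression. In cells with active miR-182-3p, the mKate2 transcript is repressed while EBFP2 is not, so the ratio of red to blue fluorescence reports miRNA activity.

The depositor notes that the repeated poly(A) elements make the plasmid inherently unstable. The physical plasmid also differs from the deposited sequence by short insertions flanking the puromycin coding region, which reportedly do not affect selection.
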