Addgene plasmid #103282: LSB-hsa-miR-182-3p
Purpose: Used to sense miRNA activity using fluorescence based tools. hsa-miR-182-3p target in 3' UTR of of mKate. miRNA activity can be measured by the repression of mKate2 relative to EBFP2 fluorescent proteins . Plasmid is inherently unstable; please see Depositor Comments
Depositing lab: Ron Weiss. Depositing organization: Massachusetts Institute of Technology. Publication: A mixed antagonistic/synergistic miRNA repression model enables accurate predictions of multi-input miRNA sensor activity. Gam JJ, Babb J, Weiss R. Nat Commun. 2018 Jun 22;9(1):2430. doi: 10.1038/s41467-018-04575-0. PubMed 29934631.
Backbone
  Vector backbone: Low Sensor Backbone (LSB)
  Vector type: Mammalian Expression, Synthetic Biology
Growth in bacteria
  Bacterial resistance: Ampicillin and Kanamycin, 100 & 50 μg/mL
  Growth temperature: 30°C
  Growth strain: NEB Stable
  Copy number: High Copy
Gene/Insert
  Gene/Insert name: hsa-miR-182-3p target
  Species: H. sapiens (human)
  Entrez Gene: MIR182 (a.k.a. MIRN182, miRNA182, mir-182)
  Promoter: EF-1a
  Cloning method: Gibson Cloning
Terms and licenses: Academic/Nonprofit Terms; Industry Terms: Not Available to Industry
Depositor comments: Please note that this plasmid is inherently unstable due to a repeating poly A element. We recommend performing a diagnostic digest on multiple colonies upon receipt. The depositors would like to note the presence of several discrepancies between the depositor sequence and physical plasmid sequence. In particular, the sequences upstream and downstream of the puromycin coding region have 10 bp insertions which do not affect the ability to perform puromycin selection. The sequences for those regions within the physical plasmids are as follows: Upstream of Puro: GAATTCGACCGCCTGTCTCAAGGTGCCACC; Downstream of Puro: GCTTTGAGACTACGCGTGAATTCACTCCTC.
How to cite: LSB-hsa-miR-182-3p was a gift from Ron Weiss (Addgene plasmid # 103282 ; http://n2t.net/addgene:103282 ; RRID:Addgene_103282)
