>Addgene plasmid #103282 | LSB-hsa-miR-182-3p | depositor partial sequence | sequence record 195614 | hsa-miR-182-3p target
TAGTTGGCAAGTCTAGAACCA
