>Addgene plasmid #103282 | LSB-hsa-miR-182-3p | addgene partial sequence | sequence record 270237 | mKate2-F 5'-ACCCGCTAAGAACCTCAAGA-3'
TCAAGGAGGCCGACAAAGAGACATACGTCGAGCAGCACGAGGTGGCTGTGGCCAGATACTGCGACCTCCC
TAGCAAACTGGGGCACAAACTTAATTGAGAATTCTACCACCCAGCTTTCTTGTACAAAGTGGTACGTCTC
AAGACCAGAGGTCTCTGCTTCCATGTGGTAGTTGGCAAGTCTAGAACCATAGTTGGCAAGTCTAGAACCA
TAGTTGGCAAGTCTAGAACCATAGTTGGCAAGTCTAGAACCACAACCAGAAGAGACCTGTGCTTCACTCC
TCAGGTGCAGGCTGCCTATCAGAAGGTGGTGGCTGGTGTGGCCAATGCCCTGGCTCACAAATACCACTGA
GATCTTTTTCCCTCTGCCAAAAATTATGGGGACATCATGAAGCCCCTTGAGCATCTGACTTCTGGCTAAT
AAAGGAAATTTATTTTCATTGCAATAGTGTGTTGGAATTTTTTGTGTCTCTCACTCGGAAGGACATATGG
GAGGGCAAATCATTTAAAACATCAGAATGAGTATTTGGTTTAGAGTTTGGCAACATATGCCCATATGCTG
GCTGCCATGAACAAAGGTTGGCTATAAAGAGGTCATCAGTATATGAAACAGCCCCCTGCTGTCCATTCC
